Addgene plasmid #189590: pCAG-ATG101
Purpose: To make ATG101/ATG13 HORMA complex
Depositing lab: James Hurley. Depositing organization: University of California, Berkeley. Publication: ULK complex organization in autophagy by a C-shaped FIP200 N-terminal domain dimer. Shi X, Yokom AL, Wang C, Young LN, Youle RJ, Hurley JH. J Cell Biol. 2020 Jul 6;219(7):e201911047. doi: 10.1083/jcb.201911047. PubMed 32516362.
Backbone
  Vector backbone: pCAG
  Vector type: Mammalian Expression
Growth in bacteria
  Bacterial resistance: Ampicillin, 100 μg/mL
  Growth temperature: 37°C
  Growth strain: DH5alpha
  Copy number: High Copy
Gene/Insert
  Gene/Insert name: ATG101
  Species: H. sapiens (human)
  GenBank ID: NP_068753.2
  Entrez Gene: ATG101 (a.k.a. C12orf44)
  Promoter: CMV
  Cloning method: Restriction Enzyme; 5′ cloning site ClaI (unknown if destroyed); 3′ cloning site XmaI (unknown if destroyed)
  Sequencing primers: 5′ 5'-CTTCTTCTTTTTCCTACAGCTCCTGGGC; 3′ 5’-gagccagggcattggccacac
Terms and licenses: Academic/Nonprofit Terms; Industry Terms: Not Available to Industry
How to cite: pCAG-ATG101 was a gift from James Hurley (Addgene plasmid # 189590 ; http://n2t.net/addgene:189590 ; RRID:Addgene_189590)
