[The description below was written by a language model from this plasmid's Addgene catalogue record and pLannotate feature annotations shown in this document.]
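Description:
pCAG-ATG101 is a mammalian expression plasmid of about 5.6 kb, built on the pCAG backbone, that carries the coding sequence of human ATG101 (also known as C12orf44). It is propagated in E. coli from a high-copy ColE1/pUC-type origin and selected with ampicillin through the β-lactamase gene and its native promoter. The backbone also retains an SV40 origin of replication with an adjacent SV40 poly(A) signal, which can allow episomal amplification in cells expressing SV40 large T antigen. Leftover lac promoter/operator and lacI fragments have no evident role in expression.

The catalogue entry lists the promoter as CMV, but the annotated sequence shows the composite CAG arrangement: the human cytomegalovirus immediate-early enhancer, followed by chicken β-actin promoter segments and a chimeric chicken β-actin/rabbit β-globin intron. This combination drives strong, broadly active transcription in mammalian cells. The ATG101 open reading frame was cloned between ClaI and XmaI sites. It sits downstream of the intron and is followed by a rabbit β-globin polyadenylation signal. The short "HBB" fragments flanking the insert are most likely residual β-globin exon sequence typical of this backbone rather than intended fusion partners. No epitope or purification tag is annotated on ATG101.

ATG101 is an autophagy factor required for autophagosome formation, and it binds and stabilises ATG13. The stated purpose of the plasmid is to produce the ATG101/ATG13 HORMA complex, presumably by co-expression with a separate ATG13 construct in mammalian cells. The associated work examined the organisation of the ULK complex in autophagy.
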