Features (pLannotate 1.2.2; 19 found; start..end, strand, type, name):
      5..384     +  enhancer       CMV enhancer: human cytomegalovirus immediate early enhancer
    386..509     +  promoter       chicken β-actin promoter (fragment): contains a 21-bp deletion relative to the standard chicken β-actin promoter
    560..737     +  promoter       chicken β-actin promoter (fragment): No description available
    738..1754    +  intron         chimeric intron: chimera between introns from chicken β-actin and rabbit β-globin
   1752..1808    +  CDS            HBB (fragment): HBB_LEPEU - Experimental evidence at protein level: Swiss-Prot protein existence level 1. Involved in oxygen transport from the lung to the various peripheral tissues. From Lepus europaeus (European hare).
   1834..2487    +  CDS            ATG101: ATGA1_HUMAN - Also known as C12orf44. Experimental evidence at protein level: Swiss-Prot protein existence level 1. Autophagy factor required for autophagosome formation. Stabilizes ATG13, protecting it from proteasomal degradation. From Homo sapiens (Human).
   2522..2599    +  CDS            HBB (fragment): HBB_PONPY - Experimental evidence at transcript level: Swiss-Prot protein existence level 2. Involved in oxygen transport from the lung to the various peripheral tissues. From Pongo pygmaeus (Bornean orangutan).
   2670..2725    +  polyA_signal   β-globin poly(A) signal: rabbit β-globin polyadenylation signal (Gil and Proudfoot, 1987)
   3110..3126    -  protein_bind   lac operator: The lac repressor binds to the lac operator to inhibit transcription in E. coli. This inhibition can be relieved by adding lactose or isopropyl-β-D-thiogalactopyranoside (IPTG). lac repressor encoded by lacI
   3134..3164    -  promoter       lac promoter: promoter for the E. coli lac operon
   3179..3200    -  protein_bind   CAP binding site: CAP binding activates transcription in the presence of cAMP. E. coli catabolite activator protein
   3213..3252    -  CDS            lacI (fragment): lac repressor; lacI; The lac repressor binds to the lac operator to inhibit transcription in E. coli. This inhibition can be relieved by adding lactose or isopropyl-β-D-thiogalactopyranoside (IPTG).
   3259..3281    +  promoter       SV40 promoter (fragment): SV40 enhancer and early promoter
   3305..3440    +  rep_origin     SV40 ori: SV40 origin of replication
   3460..3594    +  polyA_signal   SV40 poly(A) signal: SV40 polyadenylation signal
   3596..3650    -  CDS            lacI (fragment): lac repressor; lacI; The lac repressor binds to the lac operator to inhibit transcription in E. coli. This inhibition can be relieved by adding lactose or isopropyl-β-D-thiogalactopyranoside (IPTG).
   3833..4421    -  rep_origin     ori: high-copy-number ColE1/pMB1/pBR322/pUC origin of replication
   4592..5452    -  CDS            AmpR: β-lactamase; bla; confers resistance to ampicillin, carbenicillin, and related antibiotics
   5453..5557    -  promoter       AmpR promoter: bla
>Addgene plasmid #189590 | pCAG-ATG101 | addgene full sequence | sequence record 370105 | Addgene NGS Result
GGTCGACATTGATTATTGACTAGTTATTAATAGTAATCAATTACGGGGTCATTAGTTCATAGCCCATATA
TGGAGTTCCGCGTTACATAACTTACGGTAAATGGCCCGCCTGGCTGACCGCCCAACGACCCCCGCCCATT
GACGTCAATAATGACGTATGTTCCCATAGTAACGCCAATAGGGACTTTCCATTGACGTCAATGGGTGGAG
TATTTACGGTAAACTGCCCACTTGGCAGTACATCAAGTGTATCATATGCCAAGTACGCCCCCTATTGACG
TCAATGACGGTAAATGGCCCGCCTGGCATTATGCCCAGTACATGACCTTATGGGACTTTCCTACTTGGCA
GTACATCTACGTATTAGTCATCGCTATTACCATGGTCGAGGTGAGCCCCACGTTCTGCTTCACTCTCCCC
ATCTCCCCCCCCTCCCCACCCCCAATTTTGTATTTATTTATTTTTTAATTATTTTGTGCAGCGATGGGGG
CGGGGGGGGGGGGGGGGCGCGCCCCRGGGGGGGGGGGGGGGGGGGGGGGGGGGGGGGGGGGGGGGGGGGG
GGGGGGGGGGGGGGGGGGGGGCGCGCGCSGGGSGGGGYGGGGYGGGGCGRGGGGCGGGGCGGGGCGAGGC
GGAGAGGTGCGGCGGCAGCCAATCAGAGCGGCGCGCTCCGAAAGTTTCCTTTTATGGCGAGGCGGCGGCG
GCGGCGGCCCTATAAAAAGCGAAGCGCGCGGCGGGCGGGAGTCGCTGCGCGCTGCCTTCGCCCCGTGCCC
CGCTCCGCCGCCGCCTCGCGCCGCCCGCCCCGGCTCTGACTGACCGCGTTACTCCCACAGGTGAGCGGGC
GGGACGGCCCTTCTCCTCCGGGCTGTAATTAGCGCTTGGTTTAATGACGGCTTGTTTCTTTTCTGTGGCT
GCGTGAAAGCCTTGAGGGGCTCCGGGAGGGCCCTTTGTGCGGGGGGAGCGGCTCGGGGGGTGCGTGCGTG
TGTGTGTGCGTGGGGAGCGCCGCGTGCGGCTCCGCGCTGCCCGGCGGCTGTGAGCGCTGCGGGCGCGGCG
CGGGGCTTTGTGCGCTCCGCAGTGTGCGCGAGGGGAGCGCGGCCGGGGGCGGTGCCCCGCGGTGCGGGGG
GGGCTGCGAGGGGAACAAAGGCTGCGTGCGGGGTGTGTGCGTGGGGGGGTGAGCAGGGGGTGTGGGCGCG
TCGGTCGGGCTGCAACCCCCCCTGCACCCCCCTCCCCGAGTTGCTGAGCACGGCCCGGCTTCGGGTGCGG
GGCTCCGTACGGGGCGTGGCGCGGGGCTCGCCGTGCCGGGCGGGGGGTGGCGGCAGGTGGGGGTGCCGGG
CGGGGCGGGGCCGCCTCGGGCCGGGGAGGGCTCGGGGGAGGGGCGCGGCGGCCCCCGGAGCGCCGGCGGC
TGTCGAGGCGCGGCGAGCCGCAGCCATTGCCTTTTATGGTAATCGTGCGAGAGGGCGCAGGGACTTCCTT
TGTCCCAAATCTGTGCGGAGCCGAAATCTGGGAGGCGCCGCCGCACCCCCTCTAGCGGGCGCGGGGCGAA
GCGGTGCGGCGCCGGCAGGAAGGAAATGGGCGGGGAGGGCCTTCGTGCGTCGCCGCGCCGCCGTCCCCTT
CTCCCTCTCCAGCCTCGGGGCTGTCCGCGGGGGGACGGCTGCCTTCGGGGGGGACGGGGCAGGGCGGGGT
TCGGCTTCTGGCGTGTGACCGGCGGCTCTAGAGCCTCTGCTAACCATGTTCATGCCTTCTTCTTTTTCCT
ACAGCTCCTGGGCAACGTGCTGGTTATTGTGCTGTCTCATCATTTTGGCAAAGAATTCCTCGATCGACGG
TATCGATGCCACCATGAATTGCCGGTCAGAGGTCCTGGAAGTGAGCGTGGAAGGTAGACAGGTGGAAGAG
GCTATGCTGGCCGTGCTGCATACAGTGCTGCTGCACAGATCAACTGGCAAGTTCCATTACAAGAAAGAAG
GAACATATTCCATCGGAACCGTGGGTACTCAGGACGTCGATTGCGACTTCATTGATTTTACTTACGTGCG
CGTCAGCTCCGAGGAACTGGACAGAGCACTCCGTAAGGTGGTCGGAGAATTCAAAGATGCCCTGAGGAAC
AGTGGCGGAGACGGTCTGGGCCAGATGAGCCTCGAGTTCTATCAGAAGAAAAAGTCTAGATGGCCATTTT
CAGATGAATGTATCCCCTGGGAAGTGTGGACCGTGAAGGTCCACGTGGTCGCCCTGGCTACTGAGCAGGA
ACGGCAGATCTGCCGCGAGAAAGTGGGCGAAAAGCTCTGTGAGAAGATCATCAACATCGTGGAAGTCATG
AACCGTCATGAGTACCTGCCCAAGATGCCTACACAGAGCGAGGTGGATAATGTCTTCGACACCGGTCTGC
GGGATGTGCAGCCCTACCTCTATAAGATCTCCTTTCAGATTACAGACGCTCTGGGCACCTCTGTCACCAC
TACAATGCGCAGGCTCATCAAAGACACCCTGGCACTCTAACCCGGGTGATATCTTAATTAATTAACTCGA
GGAATTCACTCCTCAGGTGCAGGCTGCCTATCAGAAGGTGGTGGCTGGTGTGGCCAATGCCCTGGCTCAC
AAATACCACTGAGATCTTTTTCCCTCTGCCAAAAATTATGGGGACATCATGAAGCCCCTTGAGCATCTGA
CTTCTGGCTAATAAAGGAAATTTATTTTCATTGCAATAGTGTGTTGGAATTTTTTGTGTCTCTCACTCGG
AAGGACATATGGGAGGGCAAATCATTTAAAACATCAGAATGAGTATTTGGTTTAGAGTTTGGCAACATAT
GCCCATATGCTGGCTGCCATGAACAAAGGTTGGCTATAAAGAGGTCATCAGTATATGAAACAGCCCCCTG
CTGTCCATTCCTTATTCCATAGAAAAGCCTTGACTTGAGGTTAGATTTTTTTTATATTTTGTTTTGTGTT
ATTTTTTTCTTTAACATCCCTAAAATTTTCCTTACATGTTTTACTAGCCAGATTTTTCCTCCTCTCCTGA
CTACTCCCAGTCATAGCTGTCCCTCTTCTCTTATGGAGATCCCTCGACCTGCAGCCCAAGCTTGGCGTAA
TCATGGTCATAGCTGTTTCCTGTGTGAAATTGTTATCCGCTCACAATTCCACACAACATACGAGCCGGAA
GCATAAAGTGTAAAGCCTGGGGTGCCTAATGAGTGAGCTAACTCACATTAATTGCGTTGCGCTCACTGCC
CGCTTTCCAGTCGGGAAACCTGTCGTGCCAGCGGATCCGCATCTCAATTAGTCAGCAACCATAGTCCCGC
CCCTAACTCCGCCCATCCCGCCCCTAACTCCGCCCAGTTCCGCCCATTCTCCGCCCCATGGCTGACTAAT
TTTTTTTATTTATGCAGAGGCCGAGGCCGCCTCGGCCTCTGAGCTATTCCAGAAGTAGTGAGGAGGCTTT
TTTGGAGGCCTAGGCTTTTGCAAAAAGCTAACTTGTTTATTGCAGCTTATAATGGTTACAAATAAAGCAA
TAGCATCACAAATTTCACAAATAAAGCATTTTTTTCACTGCATTCTAGTTGTGGTTTGTCCAAACTCATC
AATGTATCTTATCATGTCTGGATCCGCTGCATTAATGAATCGGCCAACGCGCGGGGAGAGGCGGTTTGCG
TATTGGGCGCTCTTCCGCTTCCTCGCTCACTGACTCGCTGCGCTCGGTCGTTCGGCTGCGGCGAGCGGTA
TCAGCTCACTCAAAGGCGGTAATACGGTTATCCACAGAATCAGGGGATAACGCAGGAAAGAACATGTGAG
CAAAAGGCCAGCAAAAGGCCAGGAACCGTAAAAAGGCCGCGTTGCTGGCGTTTTTCCATAGGCTCCGCCC
CCCTGACGAGCATCACAAAAATCGACGCTCAAGTCAGAGGTGGCGAAACCCGACAGGACTATAAAGATAC
CAGGCGTTTCCCCCTGGAAGCTCCCTCGTGCGCTCTCCTGTTCCGACCCTGCCGCTTACCGGATACCTGT
CCGCCTTTCTCCCTTCGGGAAGCGTGGCGCTTTCTCATAGCTCACGCTGTAGGTATCTCAGTTCGGTGTA
GGTCGTTCGCTCCAAGCTGGGCTGTGTGCACGAACCCCCCGTTCAGCCCGACCGCTGCGCCTTATCCGGT
AACTATCGTCTTGAGTCCAACCCGGTAAGACACGACTTATCGCCACTGGCAGCAGCCACTGGTAACAGGA
TTAGCAGAGCGAGGTATGTAGGCGGTGCTACAGAGTTCTTGAAGTGGTGGCCTAACTACGGCTACACTAG
AAGAACAGTATTTGGTATCTGCGCTCTGCTGAAGCCAGTTACCTTCGGAAAAAGAGTTGGTAGCTCTTGA
TCCGGCAAACAAACCACCGCTGGTAGCGGTGGTTTTTTTGTTTGCAAGCAGCAGATTACGCGCAGAAAAA
AAGGATCTCAAGAAGATCCTTTGATCTTTTCTACGGGGTCTGACGCTCAGTGGAACGAAAACTCACGTTA
AGGGATTTTGGTCATGAGATTATCAAAAAGGATCTTCACCTAGATCCTTTTAAATTAAAAATGAAGTTTT
AAATCAATCTAAAGTATATATGAGTAAACTTGGTCTGACAGTTACCAATGCTTAATCAGTGAGGCACCTA
TCTCAGCGATCTGTCTATTTCGTTCATCCATAGTTGCCTGACTCCCCGTCGTGTAGATAACTACGATACG
GGAGGGCTTACCATCTGGCCCCAGTGCTGCAATGATACCGCGAGACCCACGCTCACCGGCTCCAGATTTA
TCAGCAATAAACCAGCCAGCCGGAAGGGCCGAGCGCAGAAGTGGTCCTGCAACTTTATCCGCCTCCATCC
AGTCTATTAATTGTTGCCGGGAAGCTAGAGTAAGTAGTTCGCCAGTTAATAGTTTGCGCAACGTTGTTGC
CATTGCTACAGGCATCGTGGTGTCACGCTCGTCGTTTGGTATGGCTTCATTCAGCTCCGGTTCCCAACGA
TCAAGGCGAGTTACATGATCCCCCATGTTGTGCAAAAAAGCGGTTAGCTCCTTCGGTCCTCCGATCGTTG
TCAGAAGTAAGTTGGCCGCAGTGTTATCACTCATGGTTATGGCAGCACTGCATAATTCTCTTACTGTCAT
GCCATCCGTAAGATGCTTTTCTGTGACTGGTGAGTACTCAACCAAGTCATTCTGAGAATAGTGTATGCGG
CGACCGAGTTGCTCTTGCCCGGCGTCAATACGGGATAATACCGCGCCACATAGCAGAACTTTAAAAGTGC
TCATCATTGGAAAACGTTCTTCGGGGCGAAAACTCTCAAGGATCTTACCGCTGTTGAGATCCAGTTCGAT
GTAACCCACTCGTGCACCCAACTGATCTTCAGCATCTTTTACTTTCACCAGCGTTTCTGGGTGAGCAAAA
ACAGGAAGGCAAAATGCCGCAAAAAAGGGAATAAGGGCGACACGGAAATGTTGAATACTCATACTCTTCC
TTTTTCAATATTATTGAAGCATTTATCAGGGTTATTGTCTCATGAGCGGATACATATTTGAATGTATTTA
GAAAAATAAACAAATAGGGGTTCCGCGCACATTTCCCCGAAAAGTGCCACCTG
