>Addgene plasmid #189590 | pCAG-ATG101 | depositor partial sequence | sequence record 367032 | ATG101 no tag
ATGAATTGCCGGTCAGAGGTCCTGGAAGTGAGCGTGGAAGGTAGACAGGTGGAAGAGGCTATGCTGGCCG
TGCTGCATACAGTGCTGCTGCACAGATCAACTGGCAAGTTCCATTACAAGAAAGAAGGAACATATTCCAT
CGGAACCGTGGGTACTCAGGACGTCGATTGCGACTTCATTGATTTTACTTACGTGCGCGTCAGCTCCGAG
GAACTGGACAGAGCACTCCGTAAGGTGGTCGGAGAATTCAAAGATGCCCTGAGGAACAGTGGCGGAGACG
GTCTGGGCCAGATGAGCCTCGAGTTCTATCAGAAGAAAAAGTCTAGATGGCCATTTTCAGATGAATGTAT
CCCCTGGGAAGTGTGGACCGTGAAGGTCCACGTGGTCGCCCTGGCTACTGAGCAGGAACGGCAGATCTGC
CGCGAGAAAGTGGGCGAAAAGCTCTGTGAGAAGATCATCAACATCGTGGAAGTCATGAACCGTCATGAGT
ACCTGCCCAAGATGCCTACACAGAGCGAGGTGGATAATGTCTTCGACACCGGTCTGCGGGATGTGCAGCC
CTACCTCTATAAGATCTCCTTTCAGATTACAGACGCTCTGGGCACCTCTGTCACCACTACAATGCGCAGG
CTCATCAAAGACACCCTGGCACTCTAA
